>Addgene plasmid #127741 | pDSM-ef-Ppfy1-CSC-Taip1 | addgene full sequence | sequence record 254127 | Addgene NGS Result
AAATTATACATGTCAACGATAATACAAAATATAATACAAACTATAAGATGTTATCAGTATTTATTATGCA
TTTAGAATAAATTTTGTGTCGCCCTTATTCGACTCACTATAGAAGTTCCTATTCTCTAGAAAGTATAGGA
ACTTCACTTCATTTTGTGCACTACATCTTGTGGGTGTCGACATGCTGGCTGGATTCGAAGGTTTCGAGGA
TTCGGGTAATAATTACAAGTTTATATGGACTGTGGTAAAAACAGTGTAAAACTTTTTTATATCTGTTTTT
CTAAGGTTACGTAATTGTTTACTTTATATTCTTATTTTATCTCTTGATATCAGATTTGAAATCTCTCTTT
TCGTAACCAGTGTATAATTGTCTTGGTCTGGCAATCTTCATACCATCAGAGTGCATTTCGGACCAGTGAG
CGATCCAACCAACAGTTCTGGCCATAGCAAAGATAACGGTGAACATGGAAGATGGAATACCCATAGCCTT
TAAGATGATACCGGAGTAGAAATCGACGTTTGGGTACAATTTCTTTTCGATGAAGTATGGGTCGTTCAAA
GCAATGTTTTCCAATTCCATGGCAACTTCCAACAAGTCATCCTTGGTACCCAATTCCTTCAAAACTTCGT
GACAGGTTTCTCTCATGACGGTAGCTCTTGGGTCGTAGTTCTTGTAGACACGGTGACCGAAACCCATCAA
TCTGAAAGAGTCGTTCTTGTCCTTAGCTCTTCTGACAAATTCTGGAATGTGCTTGACAGAAGAAATTTCT
TCCAACATCTTCAAAGCAGCTTCGTTGGCACCACCATGAGCTGGACCCCATAAAGAAGCAATACCAGCAG
CGATACAAGCAAATGGGTTAGCACCAGAAGAACCGGCAGTTCTAACAGTAGAAGTAGAAGCGTTTTGTTC
ATGGTCAGCGTGCAAGATCAAGATTCTGTCCATGGCTCTTTCCAAAATTGGGTTAACTTCGTAAGGTTCA
CATGGAGTGGAGAACATCATGTTCAAGAAGTTACCGGCGTAAGACAAATCGTTTCTTGGGTAAACGAAAG
GTTGACCGATGGAGTACTTGTAACACATAGCAGCCATGGTTGGCATCTTGGACAACAACAAGAAAGCGGC
AATTTCTCTGTGTCTTGGGTTGTTGACATCCAAAGAGTCATGGTAGAAAGCAGCCAAAGCACCAGTGATA
CCACACATGACAGCCATTGGGTGGGAGTCACGACGGAAAGCGTGGAATAATCTGGTGATTTGTTCGTGAA
TCATGGTGTGTCTGGTAACGGTGGTTTTAAATTCGTCGTATTGTTCTTGAGTTGGCTTTTCACCATTCAA
CAAGATGTAACAAACTTCCAAGTAGTTGGAGTCAGTAGCTAATTGGTCAATTGGGAAACCTCTGTGTAAT
AGGATACCTTCGTCACCATCGATGAAAGTGATCTTGGATTCACAAGAAGCAGTAGAGGTGAAACCTGGGT
CGAAGGTGAAAACACCCTTGGAACCCAAAGTTCTGATATCAATGACATCTTGACCCAAAGTACCTTTCAA
AACATCCAATTCGACAGCAGTGTCACCGTTCAAGGTCAACTTGGCCTTGGTGTCAGCCATTATTTGCGAT
CGTAGTTGGGTTTATGTTGTGTATGTAATTTATCTTTTCTCAAGGATCACACAGTTGTTTTAAGAAGGGA
ATGAGAAAGGGTCAACTGAGCTTTAAAAAGAAAAAAAATATTAATGCGGGTAATGAGTTTCGTACAAAGA
CATTTCATGGCGTGTTCTCGCCAAAAATCATGGTAAAACCTCCCACACAGTAACCTCATACTAAATACTA
CAACATGTCATCACTCCATTTCTTTGCGATTGTACATACTAATATATATAAACAAAGTAACGTCTCCTGC
ACAGGTACAACAAGCACGACCGAGCATATGGGAAGGATGTTTGTGGTTATTTCCCCACTTCAGAAGTTCC
TATACTTTCTAGAGAATAGGAACTTCACTATAGAGTCGAATAAGGGCGACACCCCCTAATTAGCCCGGGC
GAAAGGCCCAGTCTTTCGACTGAGCCTTTCGTTTTATTTGATGCCTGGCAGTTCCCTACTCTCGCATGGG
GAGTCCCCACACTACCATCGGCGCTACGGCGTTTCACTTCTGAGTTCGGCATGGGGTCAGGTGGGACCAC
CGCGCTACTGCCGCCAGGCAAACAAGGGGTGTTATGAGCCATATTCAGGTATAAATGGGCTCGCGATAAT
GTTCAGAATTGGTTAATTGGTTGTAACACTGACCCCTATTTGTTTATTTTTCTAAATACATTCAAATATG
TATCCGCTCATGAGACAATAACCCTGATAAATGCTTCAATAATATTGAAAAAGGAAGAATATGAGCCATA
TTCAACGGGAAACGTCGAGGCCGCGATTAAATTCCAACATGGATGCTGATTTATATGGGTATAAATGGGC
TCGCGATAATGTCGGGCAATCAGGTGCGACAATCTATCGCTTGTATGGGAAGCCCGATGCGCCAGAGTTG
TTTCTGAAACATGGCAAAGGTAGCGTTGCCAATGATGTTACAGATGAGATGGTCAGACTAAACTGGCTGA
CGGAATTTATGCCACTTCCGACCATCAAGCATTTTATCCGTACTCCTGATGATGCATGGTTACTCACCAC
TGCGATCCCCGGAAAAACAGCGTTCCAGGTATTAGAAGAATATCCTGATTCAGGTGAAAATATTGTTGAT
GCGCTGGCAGTGTTCCTGCGCCGGTTGCACTCGATTCCTGTTTGTAATTGTCCTTTTAACAGCGATCGCG
TATTTCGCCTCGCTCAGGCGCAATCACGAATGAATAACGGTTTGGTTGATGCGAGTGATTTTGATGACGA
GCGTAATGGCTGGCCTGTTGAACAAGTCTGGAAAGAAATGCATAAACTTTTGCCATTCTCACCGGATTCA
GTCGTCACTCATGGTGATTTCTCACTTGATAACCTTATTTTTGACGAGGGGAAATTAATAGGTTGTATTG
ATGTTGGACGAGTCGGAATCGCAGACCGATACCAGGATCTTGCCATCCTATGGAACTGCCTCGGTGAGTT
TTCTCCTTCATTACAGAAACGGCTTTTTCAAAAATATGGTATTGATAATCCTGATATGAATAAATTGCAA
TTTCATTTGATGCTCGATGAGTTTTTCTAAGCAGAGCATTACGCTGACTTGACGGGACGGCGCAAGCTCA
TGACCAAAATCCCTTAACGTGAGTTACGCGCGCGTCGTTCCACTGAGCGTCAGACCCCGTAGAAAAGATC
AAAGGATCTTCTTGAGATCCTTTTTTTCTGCGCGTAATCTGCTGCTTGCAAACAAAAAAACCACCGCTAC
CAGCGGTGGTTTGTTTGCCGGATCAAGAGCTACCAACTCTTTTTCCGAAGGTAACTGGCTTCAGCAGAGC
GCAGATACCAAATACTGTTCTTCTAGTGTAGCCGTAGTTAGCCCACCACTTCAAGAACTCTGTAGCACCG
CCTACATACCTCGCTCTGCTAATCCTGTTACCAGTGGCTGCTGCCAGTGGCGATAAGTCGTGTCTTACCG
GGTTGGACTCAAGACGATAGTTACCGGATAAGGCGCAGCGGTCGGGCTGAACGGGGGGTTCGTGCACACA
GCCCAGCTTGGAGCGAACGACCTACACCGAACTGAGATACCTACAGCGTGAGCTATGAGAAAGCGCCACG
CTTCCCGAAGGGAGAAAGGCGGACAGGTATCCGGTAAGCGGCAGGGTCGGAACAGGAGAGCGCACGAGGG
AGCTTCCAGGGGGAAACGCCTGGTATCTTTATAGTCCTGTCGGGTTTCGCCACCTCTGACTTGAGCGTCG
ATTTTTGTGATGCTCGTCAGGGGGGCGGAGCCTATGGAAAAACGCCAGCAACGCGGCCTTTTTACGGTTC
CTGGCCTTTTGCTGGCCTTTTGCTCACATGTTCTTTCCTGCGTTATCCCCTGATTCTGTGGATAACCGTA
TTACCGCCTTTGAGTGAGCTGATACCGCTCGCCGCAGCCGAACGACCGAGCGCAGCGAGTCAGTGAGCGA
GGAAGCGGAAGGCGAGAGTAGGGAACTGCCAGGCATCAAACTAAGCAGAAGGCCCCTGACGGATGGCCTT
TTTGCGTTTCTACAAACTCTTTCTGTGTTGTAAAACGACGGCCAGTCTTAAGCTCGGGCCCCCTGGGCGG
TTCTGATAACGAGTAATCGTTAATCCGCAAATAACGTAAAAACCCGCTTCGGCGGGTTTTTTTATGGGGG
GAGTTTAGGGAAAGAGCATTTGTCAGAATATTTAAGGGCGCCTGTCACTTTGCTTGATATATGAGAATTA
TTTAACCTTATAAATGAGAAAAAAGCAACGCACTTTAAATAAGATACGTTGCTTTTTCGATTGATGAACA
CCTATAATTAAACTATTCATCTATTATTTATGATTTTTTGTATATACAATATTTCTAGTTTGTTAAAGAG
AATTAAGAAAATAAATCTCGAAAATAATAAAGGGAAAATCAGTTTTTGATATCA
Features (pLannotate 1.2.2; 11 found; start..end, strand, type, name):
    112..145     +  protein_bind   FRT (minimal): supports FLP-mediated excision but not integration (Turan and Bode, 2011) FLP recombinase from the Saccharomyces cerevisiae 2μ plasmid
    320..1600    -  CDS            gltA: CISY_ECOLI - Also known as gluT, icdB. Experimental evidence at protein level: Swiss-Prot protein existence level 1. From Escherichia coli (strain K12).
   1953..1986    -  protein_bind   FRT (minimal): supports FLP-mediated excision but not integration (Turan and Bode, 2011) FLP recombinase from the Saccharomyces cerevisiae 2μ plasmid
   2030..2070    -  terminator     rrnB T1 terminator (fragment): transcription terminator T1 from the E. coli rrnB gene
   2072..2187    -  ncRNA          5S rRNA: Accession: RF00001 - 5S ribosomal RNA
   2218..2242    +  CDS            KanR (fragment): aminoglycoside phosphotransferase; aph(3')-Ia; confers resistance to kanamycin in bacteria or G418 (Geneticin®) in eukaryotes
   2272..2368    +  promoter       AmpR promoter (fragment): bla
   2371..3180    +  CDS            KanR: aminoglycoside phosphotransferase; aph(3')-Ia; confers resistance to kanamycin in bacteria or G418 (Geneticin®) in eukaryotes
   3302..3890    +  rep_origin     ori: high-copy-number ColE1/pMB1/pBR322/pUC origin of replication
   4115..4132    +  terminator     rrnB T2 terminator (fragment): transcription terminator T2 from the E. coli rrnB gene
   4157..4176    -  CDS            lacZα (fragment): LacZα fragment of β-galactosidase; lacZ fragment
