[The description below was written by a language model from this plasmid's Addgene catalogue record and pLannotate feature annotations shown in this document.]
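Description:
pDSM-ef-Ppfy1-CSC-Taip1 is a small (about 4.5 kb) E. coli-propagated part plasmid from a modular yeast pathway-assembly system. It is catalogued as a yeast expression and synthetic biology vector built on the pDSM-ef backbone. It is maintained in bacteria through a high-copy ColE1/pUC-type origin and selected with kanamycin, using an aph(3')-Ia KanR gene that the annotation places downstream of an AmpR promoter fragment. Fragments of the rrnB T1 and T2 terminators, a 5S rRNA segment and a lacZα remnant are also annotated in the backbone. No yeast replication origin or yeast selectable marker is annotated, which fits the plasmid's role as a template for integration fragments rather than an episomal yeast vector.

The payload is a single transcription unit in which a citrate synthase coding sequence (CSC, roughly 1.3 kb, listed as synthetic and of E. coli origin) is placed between the PFY1 promoter and the AIP1 terminator. The feature table identifies this open reading frame as E. coli gltA on the reverse strand, but it does not annotate the promoter or terminator themselves. The unit was inserted through BsaI sites that were destroyed during cloning, consistent with Golden Gate-style assembly. It carries "pathway position 6" homology arms that are compatible with the position 5 arm on its 5′ side and the position 7 arm on its 3′ side. According to the depositor, the cassette is PCR-amplified from the plasmid for integration into the S. cerevisiae genome alongside units for the neighbouring positions. Two minimal FRT sites are annotated on either side of the cassette region, though the record does not explain their purpose. The associated work used such units to build large combinatorial strain libraries for itaconic acid production in yeast.
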