Addgene plasmid #127741: pDSM-ef-Ppfy1-CSC-Taip1
Purpose: Yeast pathway position 6. CSC transcription unit with the PFY1 promoter and AIP1 terminator.
Depositing lab: Christopher Voigt. Depositing organization: Massachusetts Institute of Technology. Publication: Iterative algorithm-guided design of massive strain libraries, applied to itaconic acid production in yeast. Young EM, Zhao Z, Gielesen BEM, Wu L, Benjamin Gordon D, Roubos JA, Voigt CA. Metab Eng. 2018 Jul;48:33-43. doi: 10.1016/j.ymben.2018.05.002. Epub 2018 May 9. PubMed 29753070.
Backbone
  Vector backbone: pDSM-ef
  Vector type: Yeast Expression, Synthetic Biology
Growth in bacteria
  Bacterial resistance: Kanamycin, 50 μg/mL
  Growth temperature: 37°C
  Growth strain: DH5alpha
  Copy number: High Copy
Gene/Insert
  Gene/Insert name: citrate synthase (alt name: CSC)
  Species: Synthetic; E. coli
  Insert size (bp): 1300
  GenBank ID: MH366505
  Promoter: Ppfy1
  Cloning method: Restriction Enzyme; 5′ cloning site BsaI (destroyed during cloning); 3′ cloning site BsaI (destroyed during cloning)
  Sequencing primers: 5′ AAATAACCACAAACATCCTTCCC; 3′ GTGCACTACATCTTGTGGGTGTC
Terms and licenses: Academic/Nonprofit Terms; Industry Terms: Not Available to Industry
Depositor comments: CSC transcription unit with pathway position 6 homology arms, compatible with 5' position 5 and 3' position 7 homology arm. Sequencing primers are also the primers for amplifying DNA for integration into the S. cerevisiae genome.
How to cite: pDSM-ef-Ppfy1-CSC-Taip1 was a gift from Christopher Voigt (Addgene plasmid # 127741 ; http://n2t.net/addgene:127741 ; RRID:Addgene_127741)
